Addgene plasmid #104017: pEB1-comCerulean3
Purpose: Plasmid encoding comCerulean3
Depositing lab: Philippe Cluzel. Depositing organization: Harvard University. Publication: Systematic characterization of maturation time of fluorescent proteins in living cells. Balleza E, Kim JM, Cluzel P. Nat Methods. 2018 Jan;15(1):47-51. doi: 10.1038/nmeth.4509. Epub 2017 Nov 20. PubMed 29320486.
Backbone
  Vector backbone: pEB1
  Backbone size w/o insert (bp): 3674
  Total vector size (bp): 4391
  Modifications to backbone: Derived from pUA66. Inserted constitutive promoter proC. Replaced original insert with FP of interest.
  Vector type: Bacterial Expression ; Low copy
Growth in bacteria
  Bacterial resistance: Kanamycin, 50 μg/mL
  Growth temperature: 37°C
  Growth strain: MG1655
  Copy number: Low Copy
Gene/Insert
  Gene/Insert name: comCerulean3
  Species: Synthetic
  Insert size (bp): 717
  Mutation: Same protein sequence as mCerulean3 (codon optimized nucleotide sequence)
  Promoter: proC
  Cloning method: Gibson Cloning
  Sequencing primers: 5′ GCGTATCACGAGGCCCTTTC; 3′ AAAGGGAAAACTGTCCATATGCAC
Terms and licenses: Academic/Nonprofit Terms; Industry Terms: Not Available to Industry
Depositor comments: This is a codon optimized version of mCerulean3. Please see "Notes On Plasmids In This Collection" document for further details and references.
How to cite: pEB1-comCerulean3 was a gift from Philippe Cluzel (Addgene plasmid # 104017 ; http://n2t.net/addgene:104017 ; RRID:Addgene_104017)
