[The description below was written by a language model from this plasmid's Addgene catalogue record and pLannotate feature annotations shown in this document.]
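Description:
pEB1-comCerulean3 is a low-copy bacterial expression plasmid of about 4.4 kb that constitutively produces the cyan fluorescent protein mCerulean3 in Escherichia coli. Its pEB1 backbone is derived from pUA66, modified by inserting the constitutive proC promoter and replacing the original insert with the fluorescent protein of interest. Replication depends on the pSC101 origin together with the plasmid-encoded Rep101 (RepA) initiator protein, which keeps copy number low. Selection is by kanamycin, conferred by the neo (nptII) aminoglycoside phosphotransferase gene, which is followed by the phage lambda t0 terminator. A short fragment annotated as Tn5 transposase lies next to the resistance gene and spans the sequence origin. It is most likely a remnant of the Tn5-derived kanamycin cassette rather than a functional element.

The payload is a 717 bp synthetic open reading frame, comCerulean3, introduced by Gibson assembly. It encodes exactly the same protein as mCerulean3, a monomeric, acid-tolerant cyan derivative of Aequorea victoria GFP, but with a codon-optimized nucleotide sequence. The coding region is followed by a residual fragment of a pUC-type multiple cloning site and the E. coli rrnB T1 terminator, which ends transcription and insulates the cassette from the rest of the plasmid. The proC promoter is listed in the catalogue record but was not picked up as a separate feature by the automated annotation. It presumably lies in the unannotated stretch upstream of the coding sequence.

The plasmid belongs to a collection of matched constructs built for a systematic comparison of fluorescent protein maturation times in living cells. The shared low-copy backbone and constitutive promoter allow different fluorescent proteins to be compared under equivalent expression conditions.
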