Features (pLannotate 1.2.2; 8 found; start..end, strand, type, name):
    266..976     +  CDS            mCerulean3: mCerulean3 is a basic (constitutively fluorescent) cyan fluorescent protein published in 2011, derived from Aequorea victoria. It is reported to be a somewhat slowly-maturing monomer with very low acid sensitivity.
    987..1006    +  misc_feature   MCS (fragment): pUC18/19 multiple cloning site
   1017..1103    +  terminator     rrnB T1 terminator: Escherichia coli rrnB; transcription terminator T1 from the E. coli rrnB gene
   1641..2591    -  CDS            Rep101: RepA protein needed for replication with the pSC101 origin; rep101
   2639..2861    -  rep_origin     pSC101 ori: low-copy replication origin that requires the Rep101 protein
   3353..3447    -  terminator     lambda t0 terminator: transcription terminator from phage lambda
   3481..4272    -  CDS            neo: KKA2_KLEPN - Also known as kan, nptII. Experimental evidence at protein level: Swiss-Prot protein existence level 1. Resistance to kanamycin, neomycin, paromomycin, ribostamycin, butirosin and gentamicin B. From Klebsiella pneumoniae.
   4304..32      -  CDS            tnpA (fragment) (across the origin): TN5P_ECOLX - Also known as tnp. Experimental evidence at protein level: Swiss-Prot protein existence level 1. Mediates transposition of transposon Tn5 by a 'cut and paste' mechanism. First, the monomeric transposase binds the 19 bp inverted DNA repeats flanking the transposon. Then, dimerization of the DNA- bound transposase creates a synaptic DNA complex. After nicking of the first DNA strand, excision of the transposon proceeds through a series of intermediates. The transposase then mediates the insertion of the transposon at a new site by strand transfer. The activity of the wild- type tran
>Addgene plasmid #104017 | pEB1-comCerulean3 | addgene full sequence | sequence record 200465 | Addgene NGS Result
CCCCAGCTGGCAATTCCGACGTCTAAGAAACCATTATTATCATGACATTAACCTATAAAAATAGGCGTAT
CACGAGGCCCTTTCGTCTTCACCACAGCTAACACCACGTCGTCCCTATCTGCTGCCCTAGGTCTATGAGT
GGTTGCTGGATAACTTTACGGGCATGCATAAGGCTCGTATGATATATTCAGGGAGACCACAACGGTTTCC
CTCTACAAATAATTTTGTTTAACTTTTCTAGATTTAAGAAGGAGATATACATATGAGCAAGGGCGAGGAG
CTGTTTACTGGTGTGGTTCCTATCCTGGTCGAACTGGACGGTGATGTCAACGGTCATAAGTTCAGCGTTA
GCGGCGAGGGTGAAGGCGACGCAACCTACGGTAAGCTGACCCTGAAGTTCATTTGTACGACGGGTAAGCT
GCCGGTGCCTTGGCCTACCCTGGTTACCACCCTGAGTTGGGGTGTTCAATGCTTCGCTCGCTATCCAGAC
CACATGAAGCAGCACGATTTTTTTAAGAGCGCCATGCCAGAGGGTTACGTTCAGGAGCGCACCATTTTCT
TTAAAGATGATGGTAATTACAAGACTCGCGCAGAGGTGAAGTTTGAAGGCGACACTCTGGTGAATCGTAT
TGAGCTGAAGGGCATCGATTTTAAGGAAGATGGTAATATCCTGGGCCATAAACTGGAATATAATGCGATT
CACGGTAATGTGTATATCACCGCCGATAAACAAAAGAATGGTATTAAGGCGAATTTTGGACTGAACTGTA
ATATCGAGGACGGCTCTGTGCAACTGGCTGACCATTATCAACAAAATACCCCGATTGGCGACGGTCCTGT
TCTGCTGCCGGACAATCACTATCTGAGCACTCAATCTAAGCTGAGCAAAGATCCTAATGAGAAGCGCGAT
CACATGGTGCTGCTGGAATTTGTAACGGCTGCTGGCATCACGCATGGCATGGATGAGCTGTATAAATAAA
TGTCCAGACCTGCAGGCATGCAAGCTCTAGAGGCATCAAATAAAACGAAAGGCTCAGTCGAAAGACTGGG
CCTTTCGTTTTATCTGTTGTTTGTCGGTGAACGCTCTCCTGAGTAGGACAAATCCGCCGCCCTAGACCTA
GGGTACGGGTTTTGCTGCCCGCAAACGGGCTGTTCTGGTGTTGCTAGTTTGTTATCAGAATCGCAGATCC
GGCTTCAGCCGGTTTGCCGGCTGAAAGCGCTATTTCTTCCAGAATTGCCATGATTTTTTCCCCACGGGAG
GCGTCACTGGCTCCCGTGTTGTCGGCAGCTTTGATTCGATAAGCAGCATCGCCTGTTTCAGGCTGTCTAT
GTGTGACTGTTGAGCTGTAACAAGTTGTCTCAGGTGTTCAATTTCATGTTCTAGTTGCTTTGTTTTACTG
GTTTCACCTGTTCTATTAGGTGTTACATGCTGTTCATCTGTTACATTGTCGATCTGTTCATGGTGAACAG
CTTTGAATGCACCAAAAACTCGTAAAAGCTCTGATGTATCTATCTTTTTTACACCGTTTTCATCTGTGCA
TATGGACAGTTTTCCCTTTGATATGTAACGGTGAACAGTTGTTCTACTTTTGTTTGTTAGTCTTGATGCT
TCACTGATAGATACAAGAGCCATAAGAACCTCAGATCCTTCCGTATTTAGCCAGTATGTTCTCTAGTGTG
GTTCGTTGTTTTTGCGTGAGCCATGAGAACGAACCATTGAGATCATACTTACTTTGCATGTCACTCAAAA
ATTTTGCCTCAAAACTGGTGAGCTGAATTTTTGCAGTTAAAGCATCGTGTAGTGTTTTTCTTAGTCCGTT
ATGTAGGTAGGAATCTGATGTAATGGTTGTTGGTATTTTGTCACCATTCATTTTTATCTGGTTGTTCTCA
AGTTCGGTTACGAGATCCATTTGTCTATCTAGTTCAACTTGGAAAATCAACGTATCAGTCGGGCGGCCTC
GCTTATCAACCACCAATTTCATATTGCTGTAAGTGTTTAAATCTTTACTTATTGGTTTCAAAACCCATTG
GTTAAGCCTTTTAAACTCATGGTAGTTATTTTCAAGCATTAACATGAACTTAAATTCATCAAGGCTAATC
TCTATATTTGCCTTGTGAGTTTTCTTTTGTGTTAGTTCTTTTAATAACCACTCATAAATCCTCATAGAGT
ATTTGTTTTCAAAAGACTTAACATGTTCCAGATTATATTTTATGAATTTTTTTAACTGGAAAAGATAAGG
CAATATCTCTTCACTAAAAACTAATTCTAATTTTTCGCTTGAGAACTTGGCATAGTTTGTCCACTGGAAA
ATCTCAAAGCCTTTAACCAAAGGATTCCTGATTTCCACAGTTCTCGTCATCAGCTCTCTGGTTGCTTTAG
CTAATACACCATAAGCATTTTCCCTACTGATGTTCATCATCTGAGCGTATTGGTTATAAGTGAACGATAC
CGTCCGTTCTTTCCTTGTAGGGTTTTCAATCGTGGGGTTGAGTAGTGCCACACAGCATAAAATTAGCTTG
GTTTCATGCTCCGTTAAGTCATAGCGACTAATCGCTAGTTCATTTGCTTTGAAAACAACTAATTCAGACA
TACATCTCAATTGGTCTAGGTGATTTTAATCACTATACCAATTGAGATGGGCTAGTCAATGATAATTACT
AGTCCTTTTCCTTTGAGTTGTGGGTATCTGTAAATTCTGCTAGACCTTTGCTGGAAAACTTGTAAATTCT
GCTAGACCCTCTGTAAATTCCGCTAGACCTTTGTGTGTTTTTTTTGTTTATATTCAAGTGGTTATAATTT
ATAGAATAAAGAAAGAATAAAAAAAGATAAAAAGAATAGATCCCAGCCCTGTGTATAACTCACTACTTTA
GTCAGTTCCGCAGTATTACAAAAGGATGTCGCAAACGCTGTTTGCTCCTCTACAAAACAGACCTTAAAAC
CCTAAAGGCTTAAGTAGCACCCTCGCAAGCTCGGGCAAATCGCTGAATATTCCTTTTGTCTCCGACCATC
AGGCACCTGAGTCGCTGTCTTTTTCGTGACATTCAGTTCGCTGCGCTCACGGCTCTGGCAGTGAATGGGG
GTAAATGGCACTACAGGCGCCTTTTATGGATTCATGCAAGGAAACTACCCATAATACAAGAAAAGCCCGT
CACGGGCTTCTCAGGGCGTTTTATGGCGGGTCTGCTATGTGGTGCTATCTGACTTTTTGCTGTTCAGCAG
TTCCTGCCCTCTGATTTTCCAGTCTGACCACTTCGGATTATCCCGTGACAGGTCATTCAGACTGGCTAAT
GCACCCAGTAAGGCAGCGGTATCATCAACAGGCTTACCCGTCTTACTGTCCCTAGTGCTTGGATTCTCAC
CAATAAAAAACGCCCGGCGGCAACCGAGCGTTCTGAACAAATCCAGATGGAGTTCTGAGGTCATTACTGG
ATCTATCAACAGGAGTCCAAGCGAGCTCTCGAACCCCAGAGTCCCGCTCAGAAGAACTCGTCAAGAAGGC
GATAGAAGGCGATGCGCTGCGAATCGGGAGCGGCGATACCGTAAAGCACGAGGAAGCGGTCAGCCCATTC
GCCGCCAAGCTCTTCAGCAATATCACGGGTAGCCAACGCTATGTCCTGATAGCGGTCCGCCACACCCAGC
CGGCCACAGTCGATGAATCCAGAAAAGCGGCCATTTTCCACCATGATATTCGGCAAGCAGGCATCGCCAT
GGGTCACGACGAGATCCTCGCCGTCGGGCATGCGCGCCTTGAGCCTGGCGAACAGTTCGGCTGGCGCGAG
CCCCTGATGCTCTTCGTCCAGATCATCCTGATCGACAAGACCGGCTTCCATCCGAGTACGTGCTCGCTCG
ATGCGATGTTTCGCTTGGTGGTCGAATGGGCAGGTAGCCGGATCAAGCGTATGCAGCCGCCGCATTGCAT
CAGCCATGATGGATACTTTCTCGGCAGGAGCAAGGTGAGATGACAGGAGATCCTGCCCCGGCACTTCGCC
CAATAGCAGCCAGTCCCTTCCCGCTTCAGTGACAACGTCGAGCACAGCTGCGCAAGGAACGCCCGTCGTG
GCCAGCCACGATAGCCGCGCTGCCTCGTCCTGCAGTTCATTCAGGGCACCGGACAGGTCGGTCTTGACAA
AAAGAACCGGGCGCCCCTGCGCTGACAGCCGGAACACGGCGGCATCAGAGCAGCCGATTGTCTGTTGTGC
CCAGTCATAGCCGAATAGCCTCTCCACCCAAGCGGCCGGAGAACCTGCGTGCAATCCATCTTGTTCAATC
ATGCGAAACGATCCTCATCCTGTCTCTTGATCAGATCTTGATCCCCTGCGCCATCAGATCCTTGGCGGCA
AGAAAGCCATCCAGTTTACTTTGCAGGGCTTCCCAACCTTACCAGAGGGCG
